Addgene plasmid #197859: pS548∙CsR
Purpose: Expresses Streptococcus pyogenes' cas9 and a tailored sgRNA for counterselection in gram-negative bacteria
Depositing lab: Susanne Häußler. Depositing organization: Helmholtz-Zentrum fuer Infektionsforschung (HZI). Publication: An expanded CRISPR-Cas9-assisted recombineering toolkit for engineering genetically intractable Pseudomonas aeruginosa isolates. Pankratz D, Gomez NO, Nielsen A, Mustafayeva A, Gur M, Arce-Rodriguez F, Nikel PI, Haussler S, Arce-Rodriguez A. Nat Protoc. 2023 Oct 5. doi: 10.1038/s41596-023-00882-z. PubMed 37798358.
Backbone
  Vector backbone: pS448∙CsR
  Backbone size w/o insert (bp): 8398
  Total vector size (bp): 9895
  Vector type: CRISPR, Synthetic Biology
Growth in bacteria
  Bacterial resistance: Tetracycline, 10 μg/mL
  Growth temperature: 37°C
  Growth strain: DH5alpha
  Copy number: High Copy
Gene/Insert
  Gene/Insert name: gRNA scaffold - Tc resistance cassette - incP oriT
  gRNA/shRNA sequence: gRNA scaffold
  Species: Synthetic
  Insert size (bp): 1497
  Promoter: PEM7
  Cloning method: Restriction Enzyme; 5′ cloning site SanDI (not destroyed); 3′ cloning site FseI (not destroyed)
  Sequencing primers: 5′ SEVA_T0-F; 3′ PS4
Terms and licenses: Academic/Nonprofit Terms; Industry Terms: Not Available to Industry
How to cite: pS548∙CsR was a gift from Susanne Häußler (Addgene plasmid # 197859 ; http://n2t.net/addgene:197859 ; RRID:Addgene_197859)
