[The description below was written by a language model from this plasmid's Addgene catalogue record and pLannotate feature annotations shown in this document.]
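Description:
pS548∙CsR is a broad-host-range CRISPR-Cas9 counterselection plasmid for Gram-negative bacteria, built on the pS448∙CsR backbone and developed as part of a Cas9-assisted recombineering toolkit for hard-to-engineer Pseudomonas aeruginosa isolates. It carries two replication systems: a high-copy ColE1/pUC-type origin for propagation in E. coli, and the pRO1600 oriV with its cognate Rep protein, which supports replication in Pseudomonas. Selection is by tetracycline, conferred by a tetA efflux gene. An incP oriT allows the plasmid to be mobilised by conjugation when transfer functions are provided in trans. The catalogued insert, cloned between SanDI and FseI, comprises the gRNA scaffold, the tetracycline resistance cassette and the oriT.

The payload has two expression modules. Streptococcus pyogenes cas9 sits downstream of the Pm promoter, which is controlled by the XylS regulator encoded on the same plasmid. Cas9 production is therefore inducible with aromatic effectors such as m-toluate or benzoate, and the gene is followed by the lambda t0 terminator. Downstream, the constitutive synthetic EM7 promoter drives the sgRNA, with the scaffold positioned so that a user-designed spacer can be placed ahead of it; the record describes only the scaffold, not a specific targeting sequence. In use, the tailored guide directs Cas9 to cut the unedited chromosomal allele, killing cells that have not acquired the desired modification and thereby enriching recombinants. The feature table also flags short fragments of a chloramphenicol resistance gene, lacZα and a pUC multiple cloning site, which appear to be non-functional remnants. The sequenced record (10,141 nt) is somewhat longer than the catalogued total size of 9,895 bp.
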