Features (pLannotate 1.2.2; 18 found; start..end, strand, type, name):
    344..1177    -  CDS            pRO1600 Rep: replication protein for the broad-host-range plasmid pRO1600 from Pseudomonas aeruginosa&nbsp
   1191..1542    +  rep_origin     pRO1600 oriV: broad-host-range origin of replication from Pseudomonas aeruginosa plasmid pRO1600; requires the pRO1600 Rep protein for replication (West et al., 1994)
   1615..1701    -  terminator     rrnB T1 terminator: Escherichia coli rrnB; transcription terminator T1 from the E. coli rrnB gene
   1726..2691    -  CDS            XylS: XylS regulator encoded by the Pseudomonas putida TOL plasmid pWWO; xylS; stimulates transcription from the Pm promoter in the presence of aromatic compounds such as m-toluate or benzoate
   2952..3357    +  CDS            CmR (fragment): chloramphenicol acetyltransferase; cat; confers resistance to chloramphenicol
   3319..3579    -  CDS            YPRA_ECOLX (fragment): Protein predicted: Swiss-Prot protein existence level 4. From Escherichia coli.
   3591..3671    +  promoter       Pm promoter: The bacterial Pm promoter is activated by XylS in the presence of benzoate or m-toluate (Marqués et al., 1999).
   3731..7837    +  CDS            Cas9: Cas9 (Csn1) endonuclease from the Streptococcus pyogenes Type II CRISPR/Cas system generates RNA-guided double strand breaks in DNA
   7838..7867    +  misc_feature   MCS (fragment): pUC18/19 multiple cloning site
   7875..7899    +  CDS            lacZα (fragment): LacZα fragment of β-galactosidase; lacZ fragment
   7910..8004    +  terminator     lambda t0 terminator: transcription terminator from phage lambda
   8027..8074    +  promoter       EM7 promoter: synthetic bacterial promoter&nbsp
   8132..8207    +  misc_RNA       gRNA scaffold: guide RNA scaffold for the Streptococcus pyogenes CRISPR/Cas9 system
   8208..8228    +  misc_feature   MCS (fragment): pUC18/19 multiple cloning site
   8229..8249    +  promoter       tet promoter (fragment): E. coli promoter for tetracycline efflux protein gene
   8305..9492    +  CDS            tetA: TCR3_ECOLX - Experimental evidence at protein level: Swiss-Prot protein existence level 1. Resistance to tetracycline by an active tetracycline efflux. This is an energy-dependent process that decreases the accumulation of the antibiotic in whole cells. This protein functions as a metal- tetracycline/H(+) antiporter. From Escherichia coli. This protein is used as a marker in many commonly used cloning vectors, such as pBR322 and pACYC184.
   9641..9749    +  oriT           oriT: incP origin of transfer
   9843..290     +  rep_origin     ori (across the origin): high-copy-number ColE1/pMB1/pBR322/pUC origin of replication
>Addgene plasmid #197859 | pS548∙CsR | addgene full sequence | sequence record 393256 | Addgene NGS Result
AGGCGCAGCGGTCGGGCTGAACGGGGGGTTCGTGCACACAGCCCAGCTTGGAGCGAACGACCTACACCGA
ACTGAGATACCTACAGCGTGAGCTATGAGAAAGCGCCACGCTTCCCGAAGGGAGAAAGGCGGACAGGCAT
CCGGTAAGCGGCAGGGTCGGAACAGGAGAGCGCACGAGGGAGCTTCCAGGGGGAAACGCCTGGTATCTTT
ATAGTCCTGTCGGGTTTCGCCACCTCTGACTTGAGCGTCGATTTTTGTGATGCTCGTCAGGGGGGCGGAG
CCTATGGAAAAACGCCAGCAACGCGGCCGTGAAAGGCAGGCCGGTCCGTGGTGGCCACGGCCTCTAGGCC
AGATCCAGCGGCATCTGGGTTAGTCGAGCGCGGGCCGCTTCCCATGTCTCACCAGGGCGAGCCTGTTTCG
CGATCTCAGCATCTGAAATCTTCCCGGCCTTGCGCTTCGCTGGGGCCTTACCCACCGCCTTGGCGGGCTT
CTTCGGTCCAAAACTGAACAACAGATGTGTGACCTTGCGCCCGGTCTTTCGCTGCGCCCACTCCACCTGT
AGCGGGCTGTGCTCGTTGATCTGCGTCACGGCTGGATCAAGCACTCGCAACTTGAAGTCCTTGATCGAGG
GATACCGGCCTTCCAGTTGAAACCACTTTCGCAGCTGGTCAATTTCTATTTCGCGCTGGCCGATGCTGTC
CCATTGCATGAGCAGCTCGTAAAGCCTGATCGCGTGGGTGCTGTCCATCTTGGCCACGTCAGCCAAGGCG
TATTTGGTGAACTGTTTGGTGAGTTCCGTCAGGTACGGCAGCATGTCTTTGGTGAACCTGAGTTCTACAC
GGCCCTCACCCTCCCGGTAGATGATTGTTTGCACCCAGCCGGTAATCATCACACTCGGTCTTTTCCCCTT
GCCATTGGGCTCTTGGGTTAACCGGACTTCCCGCCGTTTCAGGCGCAGGGCCGCTTCTTTGAGCTGGTTG
TAGGAAGATTCGATAGGGACACCCGCCATCGTCGCTATGTCCTCCGCCGTCACTGAATACATCACTTCAT
CGGTGACAGGCTCGCTCCTCTTCACCTGGCTAATACAGGCCAGAACGATCCGCTGTTCCTGAACACTGAG
GCGATACGCGGCCTCGACCAGGGCATTGCTTTTGTAAACCATTGGGGGTGAGGCCACGTTCGACATTCCT
TGTGTATAAGGGGACACTGTATCTGCGTCCCACAATACAACAAATCCGTCCCTTTACAACAACAAATCCG
TCCCTTCTTAACAACAAATCCGTCCCTTAATGGCAACAAATCCGTCCCTTTTTAAACTCTACAGGCCACG
GATTACGTGGCCTGTAGACGTCCTAAAAGGTTTAAAAGGGAAAAGGAAGAAAAGGGTGGAAACGCAAAAA
ACGCACCACTACGTGGCCCCGTTGGGGCCGCATTTGTGCCCCTGAAGGGGCGGGGGAGGCGTCTGGGCAA
TCCCCGTTTTACCAGTCCCCTATCGCCGCCTGAGAGGGCGCAGGAAGCGAGTAATCAGGGTATCGAGGCG
GATTCACCCTTGGCGTCCAACCAGCGGCACCAGCGGCGCCTGAGAGGGGCGCGCCCAGCTGTCTAGGGCG
GCGGATTTGTCCTACTCAGGAGAGCGTTCACCGACAAACAACAGATAAAACGAAAGGCCCAGTCTTTCGA
CTGAGCTTTTCGTTTTATTTGATGCCTTTAATTAAACGTTCGTAATCAAGCCACTTCCTTTTTGCATTGA
CGCAGGGTGTCGGAAGGCAACTCGCCGAACGCGCTCCTATAGTTTTCAGCGAAGCGTCCCAAATGTAAGA
AGCCGTAGTCTAGGGCTATCTCAGTTATACTACGCACATTGGCACTGGGATCGTTCAAGCAGGCGCGGAT
GCTTTCGAGCTTGCGGTTGCGGATGTAGTTCTTCGGCGTGGTGCCGGCGTGCTTCTCGAACAAATTGTAG
AGCGAGCGTGGACTCATCATCGCCAGCTCCGCTAACCGCTCAAGGCTGATATTCCGTTTGAGATTCTCCT
CAATGAATTGAACGACTCGCTCGAAAGACGGGTTACCTTTGCTGAAAATTTCACGGCTGACATTGCTGCC
CAGCATTTCGAGCAGCTTGGAAGCGATGATCCCCGCATAGTGCTCTTGGACCCGAGGCATCGACTTTGTA
TGTTCCGCTTCGTCACAAACTAACCCGAGTAGATTGATAAAGCCATCGAGTTGCTGGAGATTGTGTCGCG
CGGCGAAACGGATACCCTCCCTCGGCTTGTGCCAATTGTTGTCACTGCACGCCCGATCAAGGACCACTGA
GGGCAATTTAACGATAAATTTCTCGCAATCTTCTGAATAGGTCAGGTCGGCTTGGTCATCCGGATTGAGC
AGCAATAGTTCGCCCGGCGCAAAATAGTGCTCCTGGCCATGGCCACGCCACAGGCAATGGCCTTTGAGTA
TTATTTGCAGATGATAACAGGTTTCTAATCCAGGCGAGATTACCCTCACGCTACCGCCGTAGCTGATTCG
ACACAGATCGAGGCATCCGAAGATTCTGTGGTGCAGCCTGCCTGCCGGGCGCCCGCCCTTGGGCAGGCGA
ATAGAGTGCGTACCGACATACTGGTTAACATAATCGGAGACTGCATAGGGCTCGGCGTGGACGAAGATCT
GACTTTTCTCGTTCAATAAGCAAAAATCCATAGTTCACGGTTCTCTTATTTTAATGTGGGCTGCTTGGTG
TGATGTAGAAAGGCGCCAAGTCGATGAAAATGCATCTCGACGTGATGCGTATACGGGTTACCCCCATTGC
CACGTTGCGCCATCCTTTTTGCAATCAGTGACCACTTTTCCAAGCAAAAATAACGCCAAGCAGAACGAAG
ACGTTCTTTTTAAGAAGCGAGAACACCAGAAGTTCGTGCTGTCGGGGCATGGGGCGACGAATTGGCGGAT
AAAGGGGATCTGCTGGATATTACGGCCTTTTTAAAGACCGTAAAGAAAAATAAGCACAAGTTTTATCCGG
CCTTTATTCACATTCTTGCCCGCCTGATGAATGCTCATCCGTAATTACGTATGGCAATGAAAGACGGTGA
GCTGGTGATATGGGATAGTGTTCACCCTTGTTACACCGTTTTCCATGAGCAAACTGAAACGTTTTCATCG
CTCTGGAGTGAATACCACGACGATTTCCGGCAGTTTCTACACATATATTCGCAAGATGTGGCGTGTTACG
GTGAAAACCTGGCCTATTTCCCTAAAGGGTTTATTGAGAATATGTTTTTCGTCTCAGCCAATCCCTGGGT
GAGTTTCACCAGTTTTGATTTAAACGTGGCCAATATGGACAACTTCTTCGCCCCCGTTTTCACCATGCAT
GGGAATTAGCTTGATCTGACCAACGACCGGTAGCGGAGCTATCCAACGGCGGTATACCAGGAAAACACAC
AGCAGGTACATCAGAACAGTACCATGACTGAAGAACAAATAGTTTTTTCCTGATCCATAAAGCAGAACGG
CCTGCTCCATGACAAATCTGGCTCCCCAACTAATGCCCCATGCAGCCAGCATAACCAGCATAAAGTGCAG
TGTCCGGTTTGATAGGGATAAGTCCAGCCTTGCAAGAAGCGGATACAGGAGTGCAAAAAATGGCTATCTC
TAGTAAGGCCTACCCCTTAGGCTTTATGCAACAGAAACAATAATAATGGAGTCATGACCATGCCTAGGCC
GCGGTTAGGAGGAAAAACATATGGATAAGAAATACTCAATAGGCTTAGATATCGGCACAAATAGCGTCGG
ATGGGCGGTGATCACTGATGAATATAAGGTTCCGTCTAAAAAGTTCAAGGTTCTGGGAAATACAGACCGC
CACAGTATCAAAAAAAATCTTATAGGGGCTCTTTTATTTGACAGTGGAGAGACAGCGGAAGCGACTCGTC
TCAAACGGACAGCTCGTAGAAGGTATACACGTCGGAAGAATCGTATTTGTTATCTACAGGAGATTTTTTC
AAATGAGATGGCGAAAGTAGATGATAGTTTCTTTCATCGACTTGAAGAGTCTTTTTTGGTGGAAGAAGAC
AAGAAGCATGAACGTCATCCTATTTTTGGAAATATAGTAGATGAAGTTGCTTATCATGAGAAATATCCAA
CTATCTATCATCTGCGAAAAAAATTGGTAGATTCTACTGATAAAGCGGATTTGCGCTTAATCTATTTGGC
CTTAGCGCATATGATTAAGTTTCGTGGTCATTTTTTGATTGAGGGAGATTTAAATCCTGATAATAGTGAT
GTGGACAAACTATTTATCCAGTTGGTACAAACCTACAATCAATTATTTGAAGAAAACCCTATTAACGCAA
GTGGAGTAGATGCTAAAGCGATTCTTTCTGCACGATTGAGTAAATCAAGACGATTAGAAAATCTCATTGC
TCAGCTCCCCGGTGAGAAGAAAAATGGCTTATTTGGGAATCTCATTGCTTTGTCATTGGGTTTGACCCCT
AATTTTAAATCAAATTTTGATTTGGCAGAAGATGCTAAATTACAGCTTTCAAAAGATACTTACGATGATG
ATTTAGATAATTTATTGGCGCAAATTGGAGATCAATATGCTGATTTGTTTTTGGCAGCTAAGAATTTATC
AGATGCTATTTTACTTTCAGATATCCTAAGAGTAAATACTGAAATAACTAAGGCTCCCCTATCAGCTTCA
ATGATTAAACGCTACGATGAACATCATCAAGACTTGACTCTTTTAAAAGCTTTAGTTCGACAACAACTTC
CAGAAAAGTATAAAGAAATCTTTTTTGATCAATCAAAAAACGGATATGCAGGTTATATTGATGGGGGAGC
TAGCCAAGAAGAATTTTATAAATTTATCAAACCAATTTTAGAAAAAATGGATGGTACTGAGGAATTATTG
GTGAAACTAAATCGTGAAGATTTGCTGCGCAAGCAACGGACCTTTGACAACGGCTCTATTCCCCATCAAA
TTCACTTGGGTGAGCTGCATGCTATTTTGAGAAGACAAGAAGACTTTTATCCATTTTTAAAAGACAATCG
TGAGAAGATTGAAAAAATCTTGACTTTTCGAATTCCTTATTATGTTGGTCCATTGGCGCGTGGCAATAGT
CGTTTTGCATGGATGACTCGGAAGTCTGAAGAAACAATTACCCCATGGAATTTTGAAGAAGTTGTCGATA
AAGGTGCTTCAGCTCAATCATTTATTGAACGCATGACAAACTTTGATAAAAATCTTCCAAATGAAAAAGT
ACTACCAAAACATAGTTTGCTTTATGAGTATTTTACGGTTTATAACGAATTGACAAAGGTCAAATATGTT
ACTGAAGGAATGCGAAAACCAGCATTTCTTTCAGGTGAACAGAAGAAAGCCATTGTTGATTTACTCTTCA
AAACAAATCGAAAAGTAACCGTTAAGCAATTAAAAGAAGATTATTTCAAAAAAATAGAATGTTTTGATAG
TGTTGAAATTTCAGGAGTTGAAGATAGATTTAATGCTTCATTAGGTACCTACCATGATTTGCTAAAAATT
ATTAAAGATAAAGATTTTTTGGATAATGAAGAAAATGAAGATATCTTAGAGGATATTGTTTTAACATTGA
CCTTATTTGAAGATAGGGAGATGATTGAGGAAAGACTTAAAACATATGCTCACCTCTTTGATGATAAGGT
GATGAAACAGCTTAAACGTCGCCGTTATACTGGTTGGGGACGTTTGTCTCGAAAATTGATTAATGGTATT
AGGGATAAGCAATCTGGCAAAACAATATTAGATTTTTTGAAATCAGATGGTTTTGCCAATCGCAATTTTA
TGCAGCTGATCCATGATGATAGTTTGACATTTAAAGAAGACATTCAAAAAGCACAAGTGTCTGGACAAGG
CGATAGTTTACATGAACATATTGCAAATTTAGCTGGTAGCCCTGCTATTAAAAAAGGTATTTTACAGACT
GTAAAAGTTGTTGATGAATTGGTCAAAGTAATGGGGCGGCATAAGCCAGAAAATATCGTTATTGAAATGG
CACGTGAAAATCAGACAACTCAAAAGGGCCAGAAAAATTCGCGAGAGCGTATGAAACGAATCGAAGAAGG
TATCAAAGAATTAGGAAGTCAGATTCTTAAAGAGCATCCTGTTGAAAATACTCAATTGCAAAATGAAAAG
CTCTATCTCTATTATCTCCAAAATGGAAGAGACATGTATGTGGACCAAGAATTAGATATTAATCGTTTAA
GTGATTATGATGTCGATCACATTGTTCCACAAAGTTTCCTTAAAGACGATTCAATAGACAATAAGGTCTT
AACGCGTTCTGATAAAAATCGTGGTAAATCGGATAACGTTCCAAGTGAAGAAGTAGTCAAAAAGATGAAA
AACTATTGGAGACAACTTCTAAACGCCAAGTTAATCACTCAACGTAAGTTTGATAATTTAACGAAAGCTG
AACGTGGAGGTTTGAGTGAACTTGATAAAGCTGGTTTTATCAAACGCCAATTGGTTGAAACTCGCCAAAT
CACTAAGCATGTGGCACAAATTTTGGATAGTCGCATGAATACTAAATACGATGAAAATGATAAACTTATT
CGAGAGGTTAAAGTGATTACCTTAAAATCTAAATTAGTTTCTGACTTCCGAAAAGATTTCCAATTCTATA
AAGTACGTGAGATTAACAATTACCATCATGCCCATGATGCGTATCTAAATGCCGTCGTTGGAACTGCTTT
GATTAAGAAATATCCAAAACTTGAATCGGAGTTTGTCTATGGTGATTATAAAGTTTATGATGTTCGTAAA
ATGATTGCTAAGTCTGAGCAAGAAATAGGCAAAGCAACCGCAAAATATTTCTTTTACTCTAATATCATGA
ACTTCTTCAAAACAGAAATTACACTTGCAAATGGAGAGATTCGCAAACGCCCTCTAATCGAAACTAATGG
GGAAACTGGAGAAATTGTCTGGGATAAAGGGCGAGATTTTGCCACAGTGCGCAAAGTATTGTCCATGCCC
CAAGTCAATATTGTCAAGAAAACAGAAGTACAGACAGGCGGATTCTCCAAGGAGTCAATTTTACCAAAAA
GAAATTCGGACAAGCTTATTGCTCGTAAAAAAGACTGGGATCCAAAAAAATATGGTGGTTTTGATAGTCC
AACGGTAGCTTATTCAGTCCTAGTGGTTGCTAAGGTGGAAAAAGGGAAATCGAAGAAGTTAAAATCCGTT
AAAGAGTTACTAGGGATCACAATTATGGAAAGAAGTTCCTTTGAAAAAAATCCGATTGACTTTTTAGAAG
CTAAAGGATATAAGGAAGTTAAAAAAGACTTAATCATTAAACTACCTAAATATAGTCTTTTTGAGTTAGA
AAACGGTCGTAAACGGATGCTGGCTAGTGCCGGAGAATTACAAAAAGGAAATGAGCTGGCTCTGCCAAGC
AAATATGTGAATTTTTTATATTTAGCTAGTCATTATGAAAAGTTGAAGGGTAGTCCAGAAGATAACGAAC
AAAAACAATTGTTTGTGGAGCAGCATAAGCATTATTTAGATGAGATTATTGAGCAAATCAGTGAATTTTC
TAAGCGTGTTATTTTAGCAGATGCCAATTTAGATAAAGTTCTTAGTGCATATAACAAACATAGAGACAAA
CCAATACGTGAACAAGCAGAAAATATTATTCATTTATTTACGTTGACGAATCTTGGAGCTCCCGCTGCTT
TTAAATATTTTGATACAACAATTGATCGTAAACGATATACGTCTACAAAAGAAGTTTTAGATGCCACTCT
TATCCATCAATCCATCACTGGTCTTTATGAAACACGCATTGATTTGAGTCAGCTAGGAGGTGACTGATCT
AGAGTCGACCTGCAGGCATGCAAGCTTGCGGCCGCGTCGTGACTGGGAAAACCCTGGCGACTAGTCTTGG
ACTCCTGTTGATAGATCCAGTAATGACCTCAGAACTCCATCTGGATTTGTTCAGAACGCTCGGTTGCCGC
CGGGCGTTTTTTATTGGTGAGAATCCAGGGGTCCCTTTAATTAATTGTTGACAATTAATCATCGGCATAG
TATATCGGCATAGTATAATACGACAAGGTGAGGAACTAAACCCCTAGGCCGCGGCCGCGCGGAGACCCGA
GACTGGTCTCAGTTTTAGAGCTAGAAATAGCAAGTTAAAATAAGGCTAGTCCGTTATCAACTTGAAAAAG
TGGCACCGAGTCGGTGCAATTCGAGCTCGGTACCCGGGTTGACAGCTTATCATCGATAAACTGTAATGCG
GTAGTTTATCACAGTTAAATTGCTAACGCAGTCAGGCACCGTGTATGAAATCTAACAATGCGCTCATCGT
CATCCTCGGCACCGTCACCCTGGATGCTGTAGGCATAGGCTTGGTTATGCCGGTACTGCCGGGCCTCTTG
CGGGATATCGTCCATTCCGACAGCATCGCCAGTCACTATGGCGTGCTGCTAGCGCTATATGCGTTGATGC
AATTTCTATGCGCACCCGTTCTCGGAGCACTGTCCGACCGCTTTGGCCGCCGCCCAGTCCTGCTCGCTTC
GCTACTTGGAGCCACTATCGACTACGCGATCATGGCGACCACACCCGTCCTGTGGATTCTCTACGCCGGA
CGCATCGTGGCCGGCATCACCGGCGCCACAGGTGCGGTTGCTGGCGCCTATATCGCCGACATCACCGATG
GGGAAGATCGGGCTCGCCACTTCGGGCTCATGAGCGCTTGTTTCGGCGTGGGTATGGTGGCAGGCCCCGT
GGCCGGGGGACTGTTGGGCGCCATCTCCCTGCACGCACCATTCCTTGCGGCGGCGGTGCTCAACGGCCTC
AACCTACTACTGGGCTGCTTCCTAATGCAGGAGTCGCATAAGGGAGAGCGCCGTCCGATGCCCTTGAGAG
CCTTCAACCCAGTCAGCTCCTTCCGGTGGGCGCGGGGCATGACCATTGTGGCCGCACTTATGACTGTCTT
CTTTATCATGCAACTCGTAGGACAGGTGCCGGCAGCGCTCTGGGTCATTTTCGGCGAGGACCGCTTTCGC
TGGAGCGCGACGATGATCGGCCTGTCGCTTGCGGTATTCGGAATCTTGCACGCCCTCGCTCAAGCCTTCG
TCACTGGTCCCGCCACCAAACGTTTCGGCGAGAAGCAGGCCATTATCGCCGGCATGGCGGCCGACGCGCT
GGGCTACGTCTTGCTGGCGTTCGCGACGCGAGGCTGGATGGCCTTCCCCATTATGATTCTTCTCGCTTCC
GGCGGCATCGGGATGCCCGCGTTGCAGGCCATGCTGTCCAGGCAGGTAGATGACGACCATCAGGGACAGC
TTCAAGGATCGCTCGCGGCTCTTACCAGCCTAACTTCGATCACTGGACCGCTGATCGTCACGGCGATTTA
TGCCGCCTCGGCGAGCACATGGAACGGGTTGGCATGGATTGTAGGCGCCGCCCTATACCTTGTCTGCCTC
CCCGCGTTGCGTCGCGGTGCATGGAGCCGGGCCACCTCGACCTGAGACAATTGTCCTTTTCCGCTGCATA
ACCCTGCTTCGGGGTCATTATAGCGATTTTTTCGGTATATCCATCCTTTTTCGCACGATATACAGGATTT
TGCCAAAGGGTTCGTGTAGACTTTCCTTGGTGTATCCAACGGCGTCAGCCGGGCAGGATAGGTGAAGTAG
GCCCACCCGCGAGCGGGTGTTCCTTCTTCACTGTCCCTTATTCGCACCTGGCGGTGCTCAACGGGAATCC
TGCTCTGCGAGGCTGGCCGTAGGCCGGCCGATAATCTCATGACCAAAATCCCTTAACGTGAGTTTTCGTT
CCACTGAGCGTCAGACCCCGTAGAAAAGATCAAAGGATCTTCTTGAGATCCTTTTTTTCTGCGCGTAATC
TGCTGCTTGCAAACAAAAAAACCACCGCTACCAGCGGTGGTTTGTTTGCCGGATCAAGAGCTACCAACTC
TTTTTCCGAAGGTAACTGGCTTCAGCAGAGCGCAGATACCAAATACTGTTCTTCTAGTGTAGCCGTAGTT
AGGCCACCACTTCAAGAACTCTGTAGCACCGCCTACATACCTCGCTCTGCTAATCCTGTTACCAGTGGCT
GCTGCCAGTGGCGATAAGTCGTGTCTTACCGGGTTGGACTCAAGACGATAGTTACCGGATA
